>Addgene plasmid #146500 | pAc5.1B-EGFP-DmDCP1_327-372_H | depositor full sequence | sequence record 288946 | Full Sequence
CTTCAAGGAATTAATTCTATATTCTAAAAACACAAATGATACTTCTAAAAAAAATCATGAATGGCATCAA
CTCTGAATCAAATCTTTGCAGATGCACCTACTTCTCATTTCCACTGTCACATCATTTTTCCAGATCTCGC
TGCCTGTTATGTGGCCCACAAACCAAGACACGTTTTATGGCCATTAAAGCTGGCTGATCGTCGCCAAACA
CCAAATACATATCAATATGTACATTCGAGAAAGAAGCGATCAAAGAAGCGTCTTCGGGCGAGTAGGAGAA
TGCGGAGGAGAAGGAGAACGAGCTGATCTAGTATCTCTCCACAATCCAATGCCAACTGACCAACTGGCCA
TATTCGGAGCAATTTGAAGCCAATTTCCATCGCCTGGCGATCGCTCCATTCTTGGCTATATGTTTTTCAC
CGTTCCCGGGGCCATTTTCAAAGACTCGTCGGTAAGATAAGATTGTGTCACTCGCTGTCTCTCTTCATTT
GTCGAAGAATGCTGAGGAATTTCGCGATGACGTCGGCGAGTATTTTGAAGAATGAGAATAATTTGTATTT
ATACGAAAATCAGTTAGTGGAATTTTCTACAAAAACATGTTATCTATAGATAATTTTGTTGCAAAATATG
TTGACTATGACAAAGATTGTATGTATATACCTTTAATGTATTCTCATTTTCTTATGTATTTATAATGGCA
ATGATGATACTGATGATATTTTAAGATGATGCCAGACCACAGGCTGATTTCTGCGTCTTTTGCCGAACGC
AGTGCATGTGCGGTTGTTGTTTTTTGGAATAGTTTCAATTTTCGGACTGTCCGCTTTGATTTCAGTTTCT
TGGCTTATTCAAAAAGCAAAGTAAAGCCAAAAAAGCGAGATGGCAATACCAAATGCGGCAAAACGGTAGT
GGAAGGAAAGGGGTGCGGGGCAGCGGAAGGAAGGGTGGGGCGGGGCGTGGCGGGGTCTGTGGCTGGGCGC
GACGTCACCGACGTTGGAGCCACTCCTTTGACCATGTGTGCGTGTGTGTATTATTCGTGTCTCGCCACTC
GCCGGTTGTTTTTTTCTTTTTATCTCGCTCTCTCTAGCGCCATCTCGTACGCATGCTCAACGCACCGCAT
GTTGCCGTGTCCTTTATGCGTCATTTTGGCTCGAAATAGGCAATTATTTAAACAAAGATTAGTCAACGAA
AACGCTAAAATAAATAAGTCTACAATATGGTTACTTATTGCCATGTGTGTGCAGCCAACGATAGCAACAA
AAGCAACAACACAGTGGCTTTCCCTCTTTCACTTTTTGTTTGCAAGCGCGTGCGAGCAAGACGGCACGAC
CGGCAAACGCAATTACGCTGACAAAGAGCAGACGAAGTTTTGGCCGAAAAACATCAAGGCGCCTGATACG
AATGCATTTGCAATAACAATTGCGATATTTAATATTGTTTATGAAGCTGTTTGACTTCAAAACACACAAA
AAAAAAAATAAAACAAATTATTTGAAAGAGAATTAGGAATCGGACAGCTTATCGTTACGGGCTAACAGCA
CACCGAGACGAAATAGCTTACCTGACGTCACAGCCTCTGGAAGAACTGCCGCCAAGCAGAGAGAGAGAGA
AAAAGAGGGAGAGCAGCTTAGACCGCATGTGCTTGTGTGTGAGGCGTCTCTCTCTTCGTCTCCTGTTTGC
GCAAACGCATAGACTGCACTGAGAAAATCGATTACCTATTTTTTATGAATGAATATTTGCACTATTACTA
TTCAAAACTATTAAGATAGCAATCACATTCAATAGCCAAATACTATACCACCTGAGCGATGCAACGAAAT
GATCAATTTGAGCAAAAATGCTGCATATTTAGGACGGCATCATTATAGAAATGCTTCTTGCTGTGTACTT
TTCTCTCGTCTGGCAGCTGTTTCGCCGTTATTGTTAAAACCGGCTTAAGTTAGGTGTGTTTTCTACGACT
AGTGATGCCCCTACTAGAAGATGTGTGTTGCACAAATGTCCCTGAATAACCAATTTGAAGTGCAGATAGC
AGTAAACGTAAGCTAATATGAATATTATTTAACTGTAATGTTTTAATATCGCTGGACATTACTAATAAAC
CCACTATAAACACATGTACATATGTATGTTTTGGCATACAATGAGTAGTTGGGGAAAAAATGTGTAAAAG
CACCGTGACCATCACAGCATAAAGATAACCAGCTGAAGTATCGAATATGAGTAACCCCCAAATTGAATCA
CATGCCGCAACTGATAGGACCCATGGAAGTACACTCTTCATGGCGATATACAAGACACACACAAGCACGA
ACACCCAGTTGCGGAGGAAATTCTCCGTAAATGAAAACCCAATCGGCGAACAATTCATACCCATATATGG
TAAAAGTTTTGAACGCGACTTGAGAGCGGAGAGCATTGCGGCTGATAAGGTTTTAGCGCTAAGCGGGCTT
TATAAAACGGGCTGCGGGACCAGTTTTCATATCACTACCGTTTGAGTTCTTGTGCTGTGTGGATACTCCT
CCCGACACAAAGCCGCTCCATCAGCCAGCAGTCGTCTAATCCAGAGACCCCGGATCGGGGTACCAACATG
GTGAGCAAGGGCGAGGAGCTGTTCACCGGGGTGGTGCCCATCCTGGTCGAGCTGGACGGCGACGTAAACG
GCCACAAGTTCAGCGTGTCCGGCGAGGGCGAGGGCGATGCCACCTACGGCAAGCTGACCCTGAAGTTCAT
CTGCACCACCGGCAAGCTGCCCGTGCCCTGGCCCACCCTCGTGACCACCCTGACCTACGGCGTGCAGTGC
TTCAGCCGCTACCCCGACCACATGAAGCAGCACGACTTCTTCAAGTCCGCCATGCCCGAAGGCTACGTCC
AGGAGCGCACCATCTTCTTCAAGGACGACGGCAACTACAAGACCCGCGCCGAGGTGAAGTTCGAGGGCGA
CACCCTGGTGAACCGCATCGAGCTGAAGGGCATCGACTTCAAGGAGGACGGCAACATCCTGGGGCACAAG
CTGGAGTACAACTACAACAGCCACAACGTCTATATCATGGCCGACAAGCAGAAGAACGGCATCAAGGTGA
ACTTCAAGATCCGCCACAACATCGAGGACGGCAGCGTGCAGCTCGCCGACCACTACCAGCAGAACACCCC
CATCGGCGACGGCCCCGTGCTGCTGCCCGACAACCACTACCTGAGCACCCAGTCCGCCCTGAGCAAAGAC
CCCAACGAGAAGCGCGATCACATGGTCCTGCTGGAGTTCGTGACCGCCGCCGGGATCACTCTCGGCATGG
ACGAGCTGTACAAGCCAAGCTTGAATTCTATGCCACTGCTGAACTCGACGCAGTTCGTCCAGGCCTTCAC
GTACCTTATCCAGAACGATAAGGAGTTTGCCAACAAGCTGCACAAGGCCTACCTGAACGGCTGTTCCAAT
CTACTGCTGGACTCCAGCTCCACATATCAATAGGCGGCCGCTCGAGTCTAGAGGGCCCGCGGTTCGAAGG
TAAGCCTATCCCTAACCCTCTCCTCGGTCTCGATTCTACGCGTACCGGTCATCATCACCATCACCATTGA
GTTTAAACCCGCTGATCAGCCTCGACTGTGCCTTCTAAGGCCTGAGCTCGCTGATCAGCCTCGATCGAGG
ATCCAGACATGATAAGATACATTGATGAGTTTGGACAAACCACAACTAGAATGCAGTGAAAAAAATGCTT
TATTTGTGAAATTTGTGATGCTATTGCTTTATTTGTAACCATTATAAGCTGCAATAAACAAGTTAACAAC
AACAATTGCATTCATTTTATGTTTCAGGTTCAGGGGGAGGTGTGGGAGGTTTTTTAAAGCAAGTAAAACC
TCTACAAATGTGGTATGGCTGATTATGATCAGTCGACCGATGCCCTTGAGAGCCTTCAACCCAGTCAGCT
CCTTCCGGTGGGCGCGGGGCATGACTATCGTCGCCGCACTTATGACTGTCTTCTTTATCATGCAACTCGT
AGGACAGGTGCCGGCAGCGCTCTGGGTCATTTTCGGCGAGGACCGCTTTCGCTGGAGCGCGACGATGATC
GGCCTGTCGCTTGCGGTATTCGGAATCTTGCACGCCCTCGCTCAAGCCTTCGTCACTGGTCCCGCCACCA
AACGTTTCGGCGAGAAGCAGGCCATTATCGCCGGCATGGCGGCCGACGCGCTGGGCTACGTCTTGCTGGC
GTTCGCGACGCGAGGCTGGATGGCCTTCCCCATTATGATTCTTCTCGCTTCCGGCGGCATCGGGATGCCC
GCGTTGCAGGCCATGCTGTCCAGGCAGGTAGATGACGACCATCAGGGACAGCTTCAAGGATCGCTCGCGG
CTCTTACCAGCCAGCAAAAGGCCAGGAACCGTAAAAAGGCCGCGTTGCTGGCGTTTTTCCATAGGCTCCG
CCCCCCTGACGAGCATCACAAAAATCGACGCTCAAGTCAGAGGTGGCGAAACCCGACAGGACTATAAAGA
TACCAGGCGTTTCCCCCTGGAAGCTCCCTCGTGCGCTCTCCTGTTCCGACCCTGCCGCTTACCGGATACC
TGTCCGCCTTTCTCCCTTCGGGAAGCGTGGCGCTTTCTCAATGCTCACGCTGTAGGTATCTCAGTTCGGT
GTAGGTCGTTCGCTCCAAGCTGGGCTGTGTGCACGAACCCCCCGTTCAGCCCGACCGCTGCGCCTTATCC
GGTAACTATCGTCTTGAGTCCAACCCGGTAAGACACGACTTATCGCCACTGGCAGCAGCCACTGGTAACA
GGATTAGCAGAGCGAGGTATGTAGGCGGTGCTACAGAGTTCTTGAAGTGGTGGCCTAACTACGGCTACAC
TAGAAGGACAGTATTTGGTATCTGCGCTCTGCTGAAGCCAGTTACCTTCGGAAAAAGAGTTGGTAGCTCT
TGATCCGGCAAACAAACCACCGCTGGTAGCGGTGGTTTTTTTGTTTGCAAGCAGCAGATTACGCGCAGAA
AAAAAGGATCTCAAGAAGATCCTTTGATCTTTTCTACGGGGTCTGACGCTCAGTGGAACGAAAACTCACG
TTAAGGGATTTTGGTCATGAGATTATCAAAAAGGATCTTCACCTAGATCCTTTTAAATTAAAAATGAAGT
TTTAAATCAATCTAAAGTATATATGAGTAAACTTGGTCTGACAGTTACCAATGCTTAATCAGTGAGGCAC
CTATCTCAGCGATCTGTCTATTTCGTTCATCCATAGTTGCCTGACTCCCCGTCGTGTAGATAACTACGAT
ACGGGAGGGCTTACCATCTGGCCCCAGTGCTGCAATGATACCGCGAGACCCACGCTCACCGGCTCCAGAT
TTATCAGCAATAAACCAGCCAGCCGGAAGGGCCGAGCGCAGAAGTGGTCCTGCAACTTTATCCGCCTCCA
TCCAGTCTATTAATTGTTGCCGGGAAGCTAGAGTAAGTAGTTCGCCAGTTAATAGTTTGCGCAACGTTGT
TGCCATTGCTGCAGGCATCGTGGTGTCACGCTCGTCGTTTGGTATGGCTTCATTCAGCTCCGGTTCCCAA
CGATCAAGGCGAGTTACATGATCCCCCATGTTGTGCAAAAAAGCGGTTAGCTCCTTCGGTCCTCCGATCG
TTGTCAGAAGTAAGTTGGCCGCAGTGTTATCACTCATGGTTATGGCAGCACTGCATAATTCTCTTACTGT
CATGCCATCCGTAAGATGCTTTTCTGTGACTGGTGAGTACTCAACCAAGTCATTCTGAGAATAGTGTATG
CGGCGACCGAGTTGCTCTTGCCCGGCGTCAACACGGGATAATACCGCGCCACATAGCAGAACTTTAAAAG
TGCTCATCATTGGAAAACGTTCTTCGGGGCGAAAACTCTCAAGGATCTTACCGCTGTTGAGATCCAGTTC
GATGTAACCCACTCGTGCACCCAACTGATCTTCAGCATCTTTTACTTTCACCAGCGTTTCTGGGTGAGCA
AAAACAGGAAGGCAAAATGCCGCAAAAAAGGGAATAAGGGCGACACGGAAATGTTGAATACTCATACTCT
TCCTTTTTCAATATTATTGAAGCATTTATCAGGGTTATTGTCTCATGAGCGGATACATATTTGAATGTAT
TTAGAAAAATAAACAAATAGGGGTTCCGCGCACATTTCCCCGAAAAGTGCCACCTGACGTCTAAGAAACC
ATTATTATCATGACATTAACCTATAAAAATAGGCGTATCACGAGGCCCTTTCGT
Features (pLannotate 1.2.2; 9 found; start..end, strand, type, name):
     56..2568    +  promoter       Ac5 promoter: Drosophila melanogaster actin 5C promoter
   2588..3304    +  CDS            EGFP: EGFP is a basic (constitutively fluorescent) green fluorescent protein published in 1996, derived from Aequorea victoria. It is reported to be a rapidly-maturing weak dimer with moderate acid sensitivity.
   3499..3540    +  CDS            V5 tag: epitope tag from simian virus 5
   3640..3774    -  polyA_signal   SV40 poly(A) signal: SV40 polyadenylation signal
   3797..3881    -  CDS            large T antigen (fragment): large T antigen from SV40 (simian virus 40)
   3882..4352    +  CDS            TcR (fragment): tetracycline efflux protein; tet; confers resistance to tetracycline
   4396..4984    -  rep_origin     ori: high-copy-number ColE1/pMB1/pBR322/pUC origin of replication
   5155..6015    -  CDS            AmpR: β-lactamase; bla; confers resistance to ampicillin, carbenicillin, and related antibiotics
   6016..6120    -  promoter       AmpR promoter: bla
