[The description below was written by a language model from this plasmid's Addgene catalogue record and pLannotate feature annotations shown in this document.]
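Description:
pAc5.1B-EGFP-DmDCP1_327-372_H is an insect-cell expression plasmid of about 6.2 kb. The catalogue lists the backbone as unknown, although the name and the annotated parts point to a pAc5.1-type vector. In bacteria it is maintained through a ColE1/pUC-family origin and selected with ampicillin via the β-lactamase gene and its native bla promoter. The catalogue describes it as low copy, whereas the origin is annotated as a high-copy type. The annotation also picks up a tetracycline-resistance gene fragment and a short SV40 large T antigen fragment. Both appear to be non-functional backbone remnants. No marker for selection in insect cells is annotated.

Expression is driven by the Drosophila melanogaster actin 5C (Ac5) promoter, a strong constitutive promoter commonly used in fly cell lines. It is followed directly by an EGFP coding sequence. The insert, residues 327–372 of the D. melanogaster decapping factor DCP1 (Dcp1, CG11183), is not annotated as its own feature. It presumably lies in the roughly 190 nt gap between EGFP and the downstream V5 epitope sequence, which would give an N-terminal EGFP fusion. The record does not show whether the V5 tag is read in frame with the fragment or cut off by a stop codon. An SV40 polyadenylation signal lies downstream, though it is annotated on the opposite strand.

The stated purpose is insect expression of this short C-terminal DCP1 fragment. The associated study concerns DCP1 trimerization and the assembly of active mRNA decapping complexes in metazoa. A GFP-tagged fragment like this would suit localization or interaction assays in fly cells, although the record does not name specific assays. The depositor notes that the supplied sequence may be theoretical rather than fully verified.
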