Addgene plasmid #146500: pAc5.1B-EGFP-DmDCP1_327-372_H
Purpose: Insect Expression of DmDCP1_327-372
Depositing lab: Elisa Izaurralde. Depositing organization: Max Planck Institute for Developmental Biology. Publication: DCP1 forms asymmetric trimers to assemble into active mRNA decapping complexes in metazoa. Tritschler F, Braun JE, Motz C, Igreja C, Haas G, Truffault V, Izaurralde E, Weichenrieder O. Proc Natl Acad Sci U S A. 2009 Dec 22. 106(51):21591-6. 10.1073/pnas.0909871106 PubMed 19966221.
Backbone
  Vector backbone: Unknown
  Vector type: Insect Expression
Growth in bacteria
  Bacterial resistance: Ampicillin, 100 μg/mL
  Growth temperature: 37°C
  Growth strain: DH5alpha
  Copy number: Low Copy
Gene/Insert
  Gene/Insert name: DmDCP1_327-372
  Species: D. melanogaster (fly)
  Entrez Gene: Dcp1 (a.k.a. anon-WO0118547.163, CG11183, Dcp-1, DCP1, Dcp1p, dDcp1, dDCP1, Dmel\CG11183)
  Cloning method: Unknown
Terms and licenses: Academic/Nonprofit Terms; Industry Terms: Not Available to Industry
Depositor comments: Plasmids from this collection were made available to the research community and donated after the lab closed. Please note that the sequence provided by the depositing laboratory may be theoretical/predicted or based on Sanger sequencing results. There may be discrepancies between sequencing results obtained by Addgene and the depositor sequence. If an Addgene verified sequence is not available, please contact before placing your order to request that our lab fully sequence the plasmid.
How to cite: pAc5.1B-EGFP-DmDCP1_327-372_H was a gift from Elisa Izaurralde (Addgene plasmid # 146500 ; http://n2t.net/addgene:146500 ; RRID:Addgene_146500)
